Addgene plasmid #242095: BsSrfD
Purpose: Thioesterase from Bacillus subtilis
Depositing lab: Audrey Lamb. Depositing organization: University of Texas at San Antonio. Publication: Stuffed Epimerase Domains of Pyochelin Biosynthesis are Defunct Methyltransferases. Ronnebaum TA, Meneely KM, Horsman GP, Prisinzano TE, Lamb AL. Biochemistry. 2025 Sep 16;64(18):3919-3934. doi: 10.1021/acs.biochem.5c00172. Epub 2025 Aug 26. PubMed 40857142.
Backbone
  Vector backbone: pET29b
  Vector type: Bacterial Expression
Growth in bacteria
  Bacterial resistance: Kanamycin, 50 μg/mL
  Growth temperature: 37°C
  Growth strain: DH5alpha
  Copy number: High Copy
Gene/Insert
  Gene/Insert name: BsSrfD
  Species: Bacillus subtilis
  Insert size (bp): 729
  GenBank ID: WP_014416878.1
  Tag / fusion protein: 6xHis (N terminal on backbone)
  Cloning method: Gene Synthesis
Terms and licenses: Academic/Nonprofit Terms; Industry Terms: Not Available to Industry
How to cite: BsSrfD was a gift from Audrey Lamb (Addgene plasmid # 242095 ; http://n2t.net/addgene:242095 ; RRID:Addgene_242095)
