[The description below was written by a language model from this plasmid's Addgene catalogue record and pLannotate feature annotations shown in this document.]
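Description:
BsSrfD is a bacterial expression plasmid built on the pET29b backbone that carries a synthesized gene for SrfD (annotated as srfAD, also called srfA4), a probable thioesterase from Bacillus subtilis associated with surfactin biosynthesis. The catalogue lists the insert as 729 bp, and the sequenced plasmid is about 6 kb. The coding sequence sits in the standard pET cassette. A T7 promoter with an adjacent lac operator drives transcription, a strong ribosome binding site from phage T7 gene 10 directs translation, and a T7 terminator closes the unit. The plasmid also carries lacI under its own promoter, so the lac repressor keeps the cassette off until an inducer such as IPTG is added. Expression also requires a host that supplies T7 RNA polymerase.

The catalogue and the feature table disagree on the tag. The catalogue describes a 6xHis tag at the N terminus. The annotation instead places the histidine-tag fragment between the srfAD open reading frame and the terminator, which is the C-terminal side and matches the usual pET29b layout, so tag placement should be checked against the sequence.

Selection is by kanamycin through the aph(3')-Ia gene. Replication uses a ColE1/pBR322-type origin, with rop and bom elements also present. The catalogue lists the plasmid as high copy, although rop normally limits copy number. An f1 origin is also present. The tetracycline-resistance fragments, the AmpR promoter fragment and the short solubility-tag hit appear to be backbone remnants or partial annotation matches rather than functional parts. The construct is suited to overproducing and affinity-purifying the thioesterase in E. coli, and the associated publication concerns nonribosomal peptide (pyochelin) biosynthesis enzymology.
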