Features (pLannotate 1.2.2; 19 found; start..end, strand, type, name):
     26..73      -  terminator     T7 terminator: transcription terminator for bacteriophage T7 RNA polymerase
     81..130     -  CDS            SET1 (fragment): solubility-enhancement tag derived from T7 phage gene 10B
    140..157     -  CDS            9xHis (fragment): 9xHis affinity tag
    185..892     -  CDS            srfAD: SRFAD_BACSU - Also known as srfA4. Experimental evidence at protein level: Swiss-Prot protein existence level 1. Probable thioesterase involved in the biosynthesis of surfactin. From Bacillus subtilis (strain 168).
    900..922     -  RBS            RBS: efficient ribosome binding site from bacteriophage T7 gene 10 (Olins and Rangwala, 1989)
    937..961     -  protein_bind   lac operator: The lac repressor binds to the lac operator to inhibit transcription in E. coli. This inhibition can be relieved by adding lactose or isopropyl-β-D-thiogalactopyranoside (IPTG). lac repressor encoded by lacI
    962..980     -  promoter       T7 promoter: promoter for bacteriophage T7 RNA polymerase
   1006..1285    +  CDS            TcR (fragment): tetracycline efflux protein; tet; confers resistance to tetracycline
   1293..1370    +  promoter       lacI promoter: lacI
   1371..2453    +  CDS            lacI: lac repressor; lacI; The lac repressor binds to the lac operator to inhibit transcription in E. coli. This inhibition can be relieved by adding lactose or isopropyl-β-D-thiogalactopyranoside (IPTG).
   2466..2487    +  protein_bind   CAP binding site: CAP binding activates transcription in the presence of cAMP. E. coli catabolite activator protein
   2502..2793    +  CDS            TcR (fragment): tetracycline efflux protein; tet; confers resistance to tetracycline
   2865..3245    -  CDS            YPB1_ECOLX: Protein predicted: Swiss-Prot protein existence level 4. From Escherichia coli.
   3262..3453    +  CDS            rop: Rop protein, which maintains plasmids at low copy number; rop
   3555..3697    +  misc_feature   bom: basis of mobility region from pBR322
   3883..4471    -  rep_origin     ori: high-copy-number ColE1/pMB1/pBR322/pUC origin of replication
   4593..5408    +  CDS            KanR: aminoglycoside phosphotransferase; aph(3')-Ia; confers resistance to kanamycin in bacteria or G418 (Geneticin®) in eukaryotes
   5417..5474    -  promoter       AmpR promoter (fragment): bla
   5501..5956    -  rep_origin     f1 ori (sequence partly withheld): f1 bacteriophage origin of replication; arrow indicates direction of (+) strand synthesis
>Addgene plasmid #242095 | BsSrfD | addgene full sequence | sequence record 486669 | Addgene NGS Result
ATCCGGATATAGTTCCTCCTTTCAGCAAAAAACCCCTCAAGACCCGTTTAGAGGCCCCAAGGGGTTATGC
TAGTTATTGCTCAGCGGTGGCAGCAGCCAACTCAGCTTCCTTTCGGGCTTTGTTAGCAGCCGGATCTCAG
TGGTGGTGGTGGTGGTGCTCGAGCAGCAACTGGCCTGCGGTGGAACGGTTAATGATCTCGTAAATACGTT
CGGCCACCTTCTCGGTTTCGCTCAGGATGAACATGTGACCGTCGCTAAATTCATGAAACACCGGGTTTCC
TGCCCACTTTTTCCAACCATCAGCGTCTTTAATGCACTTTTTGTCCTTACGACCATTGAAGATATGAACC
GGGGATTGGATGATGTGGCTGTCAGACGGACGGAAGCTTTCCAGTGCACGATAGTCAGAGCGGAACGACG
GCAGAAAGAAAGACATAACTTCTTTGTTCTCGACGAGCTCTTGCGGCATACCACCTAATTCGATAATGTG
CGCCAGGAACTTTTCATCATCCAGATGCGAGACCTTTTTGCGCTCCACGTGAGGCGGCTGAATCGCGCTG
ATGATCACAGCCTGCGGGTAAATACCTTCGCGCTCAAGTTTCTGCGCCAGGCGAAACGCAACCATGCCGC
CCATGCTGTGACCAAACAAAACAAATGGACGATCCGGATGCAGATTCAATTCTTGTTTATACAGGCTAAC
CAATTGCTCGAAATCCTCCACTGGGGACATCTGGTTCGTGCCGTGACCCGGCGGTTCAGCGGCCAGCATC
TCGCACTCACCTTGCAGATAGGTGTGCAACGGTCTGAAGCTCGCGCTGTAGCCGCCCGCGAACGGAAAAC
AAATCAGCTGGGTCTTCTCAGTTGTATCAAATGATTTGAATAGTTGTACCATATGTATATCTCCTTCTTA
AAGTTAAACAAAATTATTTCTAGAGGGGAATTGTTATCCGCTCACAATTCCCCTATAGTGAGTCGTATTA
ATTTCGCGGGATCGAGATCGATCTCGATCCTCTACGCCGGACGCATCGTGGCCGGCATCACCGGCGCCAC
AGGTGCGGTTGCTGGCGCCTATATCGCCGACATCACCGATGGGGAAGATCGGGCTCGCCACTTCGGGCTC
ATGAGCGCTTGTTTCGGCGTGGGTATGGTGGCAGGCCCCGTGGCCGGGGGACTGTTGGGCGCCATCTCCT
TGCATGCACCATTCCTTGCGGCGGCGGTGCTCAACGGCCTCAACCTACTACTGGGCTGCTTCCTAATGCA
GGAGTCGCATAAGGGAGAGCGTCGAGATCCCGGACACCATCGAATGGCGCAAAACCTTTCGCGGTATGGC
ATGATAGCGCCCGGAAGAGAGTCAATTCAGGGTGGTGAATGTGAAACCAGTAACGTTATACGATGTCGCA
GAGTATGCCGGTGTCTCTTATCAGACCGTTTCCCGCGTGGTGAACCAGGCCAGCCACGTTTCTGCGAAAA
CGCGGGAAAAAGTGGAAGCGGCGATGGCGGAGCTGAATTACATTCCCAACCGCGTGGCACAACAACTGGC
GGGCAAACAGTCGTTGCTGATTGGCGTTGCCACCTCCAGTCTGGCCCTGCACGCGCCGTCGCAAATTGTC
GCGGCGATTAAATCTCGCGCCGATCAACTGGGTGCCAGCGTGGTGGTGTCGATGGTAGAACGAAGCGGCG
TCGAAGCCTGTAAAGCGGCGGTGCACAATCTTCTCGCGCAACGCGTCAGTGGGCTGATCATTAACTATCC
GCTGGATGACCAGGATGCCATTGCTGTGGAAGCTGCCTGCACTAATGTTCCGGCGTTATTTCTTGATGTC
TCTGACCAGACACCCATCAACAGTATTATTTTCTCCCATGAAGACGGTACGCGACTGGGCGTGGAGCATC
TGGTCGCATTGGGTCACCAGCAAATCGCGCTGTTAGCGGGCCCATTAAGTTCTGTCTCGGCGCGTCTGCG
TCTGGCTGGCTGGCATAAATATCTCACTCGCAATCAAATTCAGCCGATAGCGGAACGGGAAGGCGACTGG
AGTGCCATGTCCGGTTTTCAACAAACCATGCAAATGCTGAATGAGGGCATCGTTCCCACTGCGATGCTGG
TTGCCAACGATCAGATGGCGCTGGGCGCAATGCGCGCCATTACCGAGTCCGGGCTGCGCGTTGGTGCGGA
CATCTCGGTAGTGGGATACGACGATACCGAAGACAGCTCATGTTATATCCCGCCGTTAACCACCATCAAA
CAGGATTTTCGCCTGCTGGGGCAAACCAGCGTGGACCGCTTGCTGCAACTCTCTCAGGGCCAGGCGGTGA
AGGGCAATCAGCTGTTGCCCGTCTCACTGGTGAAAAGAAAAACCACCCTGGCGCCCAATACGCAAACCGC
CTCTCCCCGCGCGTTGGCCGATTCATTAATGCAGCTGGCACGACAGGTTTCCCGACTGGAAAGCGGGCAG
TGAGCGCAACGCAATTAATGTAAGTTAGCTCACTCATTAGGCACCGGGATCTCGACCGATGCCCTTGAGA
GCCTTCAACCCAGTCAGCTCCTTCCGGTGGGCGCGGGGCATGACTATCGTCGCCGCACTTATGACTGTCT
TCTTTATCATGCAACTCGTAGGACAGGTGCCGGCAGCGCTCTGGGTCATTTTCGGCGAGGACCGCTTTCG
CTGGAGCGCGACGATGATCGGCCTGTCGCTTGCGGTATTCGGAATCTTGCACGCCCTCGCTCAAGCCTTC
GTCACTGGTCCCGCCACCAAACGTTTCGGCGAGAAGCAGGCCATTATCGCCGGCATGGCGGCCCCACGGG
TGCGCATGATCGTGCTCCTGTCGTTGAGGACCCGGCTAGGCTGGCGGGGTTGCCTTACTGGTTAGCAGAA
TGAATCACCGATACGCGAGCGAACGTGAAGCGACTGCTGCTGCAAAACGTCTGCGACCTGAGCAACAACA
TGAATGGTCTTCGGTTTCCGTGTTTCGTAAAGTCTGGAAACGCGGAAGTCAGCGCCCTGCACCATTATGT
TCCGGATCTGCATCGCAGGATGCTGCTGGCTACCCTGTGGAACACCTACATCTGTATTAACGAAGCGCTG
GCATTGACCCTGAGTGATTTTTCTCTGGTCCCGCCGCATCCATACCGCCAGTTGTTTACCCTCACAACGT
TCCAGTAACCGGGCATGTTCATCATCAGTAACCCGTATCGTGAGCATCCTCTCTCGTTTCATCGGTATCA
TTACCCCCATGAACAGAAATCCCCCTTACACGGAGGCATCAGTGACCAAACAGGAAAAAACCGCCCTTAA
CATGGCCCGCTTTATCAGAAGCCAGACATTAACGCTTCTGGAGAAACTCAACGAGCTGGACGCGGATGAA
CAGGCAGACATCTGTGAATCGCTTCACGACCACGCTGATGAGCTTTACCGCAGCTGCCTCGCGCGTTTCG
GTGATGACGGTGAAAACCTCTGACACATGCAGCTCCCGGAGACGGTCACAGCTTGTCTGTAAGCGGATGC
CGGGAGCAGACAAGCCCGTCAGGGCGCGTCAGCGGGTGTTGGCGGGTGTCGGGGCGCAGCCATGACCCAG
TCACGTAGCGATAGCGGAGTGTATACTGGCTTAACTATGCGGCATCAGAGCAGATTGTACTGAGAGTGCA
CCATATATGCGGTGTGAAATACCGCACAGATGCGTAAGGAGAAAATACCGCATCAGGCGCTCTTCCGCTT
CCTCGCTCACTGACTCGCTGCGCTCGGTCGTTCGGCTGCGGCGAGCGGTATCAGCTCACTCAAAGGCGGT
AATACGGTTATCCACAGAATCAGGGGATAACGCAGGAAAGAACATGTGAGCAAAAGGCCAGCAAAAGGCC
AGGAACCGTAAAAAGGCCGCGTTGCTGGCGTTTTTCCATAGGCTCCGCCCCCCTGACGAGCATCACAAAA
ATCGACGCTCAAGTCAGAGGTGGCGAAACCCGACAGGACTATAAAGATACCAGGCGTTTCCCCCTGGAAG
CTCCCTCGTGCGCTCTCCTGTTCCGACCCTGCCGCTTACCGGATACCTGTCCGCCTTTCTCCCTTCGGGA
AGCGTGGCGCTTTCTCATAGCTCACGCTGTAGGTATCTCAGTTCGGTGTAGGTCGTTCGCTCCAAGCTGG
GCTGTGTGCACGAACCCCCCGTTCAGCCCGACCGCTGCGCCTTATCCGGTAACTATCGTCTTGAGTCCAA
CCCGGTAAGACACGACTTATCGCCACTGGCAGCAGCCACTGGTAACAGGATTAGCAGAGCGAGGTATGTA
GGCGGTGCTACAGAGTTCTTGAAGTGGTGGCCTAACTACGGCTACACTAGAAGGACAGTATTTGGTATCT
GCGCTCTGCTGAAGCCAGTTACCTTCGGAAAAAGAGTTGGTAGCTCTTGATCCGGCAAACAAACCACCGC
TGGTAGCGGTGGTTTTTTTGTTTGCAAGCAGCAGATTACGCGCAGAAAAAAAGGATCTCAAGAAGATCCT
TTGATCTTTTCTACGGGGTCTGACGCTCAGTGGAACGAAAACTCACGTTAAGGGATTTTGGTCATGAACA
ATAAAACTGTCTGCTTACATAAACAGTAATACAAGGGGTGTTATGAGCCATATTCAACGGGAAACGTCTT
GCTCTAGGCCGCGATTAAATTCCAACATGGATGCTGATTTATATGGGTATAAATGGGCTCGCGATAATGT
CGGGCAATCAGGTGCGACAATCTATCGATTGTATGGGAAGCCCGATGCGCCAGAGTTGTTTCTGAAACAT
GGCAAAGGTAGCGTTGCCAATGATGTTACAGATGAGATGGTCAGACTAAACTGGCTGACGGAATTTATGC
CTCTTCCGACCATCAAGCATTTTATCCGTACTCCTGATGATGCATGGTTACTCACCACTGCGATCCCCGG
GAAAACAGCATTCCAGGTATTAGAAGAATATCCTGATTCAGGTGAAAATATTGTTGATGCGCTGGCAGTG
TTCCTGCGCCGGTTGCATTCGATTCCTGTTTGTAATTGTCCTTTTAACAGCGATCGCGTATTTCGTCTCG
CTCAGGCGCAATCACGAATGAATAACGGTTTGGTTGATGCGAGTGATTTTGATGACGAGCGTAATGGCTG
GCCTGTTGAACAAGTCTGGAAAGAAATGCATAAACTTTTGCCATTCTCACCGGATTCAGTCGTCACTCAT
GGTGATTTCTCACTTGATAACCTTATTTTTGACGAGGGGAAATTAATAGGTTGTATTGATGTTGGACGAG
TCGGAATCGCAGACCGATACCAGGATCTTGCCATCCTATGGAACTGCCTCGGTGAGTTTTCTCCTTCATT
ACAGAAACGGCTTTTTCAAAAATATGGTATTGATAATCCTGATATGAATAAATTGCAGTTTCATTTGATG
CTCGATGAGTTTTTCTAAGAATTAATTCATGAGCGGATACATATTTGAATGTATTTAGAAAAATAAACAA
ATAGGGGTTCCGCGCACATTTCCCCGAAAAGTGCCACCTGAAATTGTAAACGTTAATATTTTGTTAAAAT
TCGCGTTAAATTTTTGTTAAATCAGCTCATTTTTTAACCAATAGGCCGAAATCGGCAAAATCCCTTATAA
ATCAAAAGAATAGACCGAGATAGGGT
[37 nt withheld, positions 5627-5663]
AAAGAACGTGGACTCCAACGTCAAAGG
[49 nt withheld, positions 5691-5739]
T
[91 nt withheld, positions 5741-5831]
G
[124 nt withheld, positions 5833-5956]
CCCATTCGCCA
