>Addgene plasmid #242095 | BsSrfD | depositor partial sequence | sequence record 477453 | BsSrfD sequence 738 bps
CATATGGTACAACTATTCAAATCATTTGATACAACTGAGAAGACCCAGCTGATTTGTTTTCCGTTCGCGG
GCGGCTACAGCGCGAGCTTCAGACCGTTGCACACCTATCTGCAAGGTGAGTGCGAGATGCTGGCCGCTGA
ACCGCCGGGTCACGGCACGAACCAGATGTCCCCAGTGGAGGATTTCGAGCAATTGGTTAGCCTGTATAAA
CAAGAATTGAATCTGCATCCGGATCGTCCATTTGTTTTGTTTGGTCACAGCATGGGCGGCATGGTTGCGT
TTCGCCTGGCGCAGAAACTTGAGCGCGAAGGTATTTACCCGCAGGCTGTGATCATCAGCGCGATTCAGCC
GCCTCACGTGGAGCGCAAAAAGGTCTCGCATCTGGATGATGAAAAGTTCCTGGCGCACATTATCGAATTA
GGTGGTATGCCGCAAGAGCTCGTCGAGAACAAAGAAGTTATGTCTTTCTTTCTGCCGTCGTTCCGCTCTG
ACTATCGTGCACTGGAAAGCTTCCGTCCGTCTGACAGCCACATCATCCAATCCCCGGTTCATATCTTCAA
TGGTCGTAAGGACAAAAAGTGCATTAAAGACGCTGATGGTTGGAAAAAGTGGGCAGGAAACCCGGTGTTT
CATGAATTTAGCGACGGTCACATGTTCATCCTGAGCGAAACCGAGAAGGTGGCCGAACGTATTTACGAGA
TCATTAACCGTTCCACCGCAGGCCAGTTGCTGCTCGAG
